Addgene plasmid #113591: pXPR_053
Purpose: Constitutive expression of a single sgRNA and the fluorophore violet-excited GFP in immune cells
Depositing lab: Arlene Sharpe. Depositing organization: Harvard Medical School. Publication: A CRISPR-Cas9 delivery system for in vivo screening of genes in the immune system. LaFleur MW, Nguyen TH, Coxe MA, Yates KB, Trombley JD, Weiss SA, Brown FD, Gillis JE, Coxe DJ, Doench JG, Haining WN, Sharpe AH. Nat Commun. 2019 Apr 10;10(1):1668. doi: 10.1038/s41467-019-09656-2. PubMed 30971695.
Backbone
  Vector backbone: pLX_TRC931
  Backbone manufacturer: Broad Institute
  Backbone size w/o insert (bp): 5180
  Total vector size (bp): 7664
  Modifications to backbone: (1) Introduction of sgRNA cloning cassette (2) Removal of LacI-2A sequence (3) Replacement of GFP with Vex (4) Mutation of additional BsmBI cloning sites (outside sgRNA cloning cassette)
  Vector type: Mammalian Expression, Lentiviral, CRISPR
  Selectable markers: Vex fluorescence
Growth in bacteria
  Bacterial resistance: Ampicillin, 100 μg/mL
  Growth temperature: 37°C
  Growth strain: NEB Stable
  Growth instructions: NA
  Copy number: High Copy
Gene/Insert
  Gene/Insert name: sgRNA cloning site
  gRNA/shRNA sequence: NA
  Promoter: U6
  Cloning method: Restriction Enzyme; 5′ cloning site BsmBI (destroyed during cloning); 3′ cloning site BsmBI (destroyed during cloning)
  Sequencing primers: 5′ GTGAATAGAGTTAGGCAGGGATATTCACC
Terms and licenses: Academic/Nonprofit Terms; Industry Terms: Not Available to Industry
How to cite: pXPR_053 was a gift from Arlene Sharpe (Addgene plasmid # 113591 ; http://n2t.net/addgene:113591 ; RRID:Addgene_113591)
