[The description below was written by a language model from this plasmid's Addgene catalogue record and pLannotate feature annotations shown in this document.]
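Description:
pXPR_053 is a third-generation-style, self-inactivating HIV-1 lentiviral CRISPR vector built on the Broad Institute pLX_TRC931 backbone, designed to deliver a single sgRNA together with a fluorescent marker to immune cells. It is propagated in E. coli as a high-copy plasmid through a ColE1/pUC-type origin with ampicillin resistance (β-lactamase). It also carries an f1 origin, remnants of a lac/lacZα cloning region flanked by T7 and T3 promoters, and an SV40 origin and poly(A) signal downstream of the 3' LTR. The viral genome is transcribed from an RSV promoter fused to a truncated 5' LTR. It contains the Ψ packaging signal with a gag fragment, the RRE for Rev-dependent export, a cPPT/CTS, a WPRE and a ΔU3 3' LTR, so packaging functions must be provided in trans.

The payload has two cassettes. A human U6 (RNA polymerase III) promoter drives a BsmBI cloning site followed by the S. pyogenes Cas9 gRNA scaffold. The BsmBI sites are destroyed when a guide is inserted, and other BsmBI sites in the vector were mutated. The U6 promoter is interrupted by a symmetric lac operator inherited from the parent vector, but the LacI-2A sequence was removed, which fits the stated constitutive sgRNA expression. Downstream, a human PGK promoter drives violet-excited GFP (Vex), which replaced GFP. The automated annotation labels this reading frame EGFP, presumably because of sequence similarity. Vex fluorescence is the only marker for transduced mammalian cells, and the vector encodes no Cas9. The associated publication concerns in vivo CRISPR-Cas9 screening of genes in the immune system. The depositor (7,664 nt) and sequencing-derived (7,670 nt) records show the same feature set from different start points.
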