Features (pLannotate 1.2.2; 29 found; start..end, strand, type, name):
      2..64      +  CDS            nef (fragment): NEF_HV1Z2 - Experimental evidence at protein level: Swiss-Prot protein existence level 1. Extracellular Nef protein targets CD4(+) T-lymphocytes for apoptosis by interacting with CXCR4 surface receptors. From Human immunodeficiency virus type 1 group M subtype D (isolate Z2/CDC-Z34) (HIV-1).
     66..299     +  LTR            3' LTR (ΔU3): self-inactivating 3' long terminal repeat (LTR) from HIV-1
    371..492     +  polyA_signal   SV40 poly(A) signal: SV40 polyadenylation signal
    532..667     +  rep_origin     SV40 ori: SV40 origin of replication
    688..706     -  promoter       T7 promoter: promoter for bacteriophage T7 RNA polymerase
    714..869     +  CDS            lacZα (fragment): LacZα fragment of β-galactosidase; lacZ fragment
    874..1302    +  rep_origin     f1 ori (sequence partly withheld): f1 bacteriophage origin of replication; arrow indicates direction of (+) strand synthesis
   1355..1459    +  promoter       AmpR promoter: bla
   1460..2320    +  CDS            AmpR: β-lactamase; bla; confers resistance to ampicillin, carbenicillin, and related antibiotics
   2491..3079    +  rep_origin     ori: high-copy-number ColE1/pMB1/pBR322/pUC origin of replication
   3262..3354    +  CDS            lacI (fragment): lac repressor; lacI; The lac repressor binds to the lac operator to inhibit transcription in E. coli. This inhibition can be relieved by adding lactose or isopropyl-β-D-thiogalactopyranoside (IPTG).
   3367..3388    +  protein_bind   CAP binding site: CAP binding activates transcription in the presence of cAMP. E. coli catabolite activator protein
   3403..3433    +  promoter       lac promoter: promoter for the E. coli lac operon
   3441..3457    +  protein_bind   lac operator: The lac repressor binds to the lac operator to inhibit transcription in E. coli. This inhibition can be relieved by adding lactose or isopropyl-β-D-thiogalactopyranoside (IPTG). lac repressor encoded by lacI
   3502..3520    +  promoter       T3 promoter: promoter for bacteriophage T3 RNA polymerase
   3548..3774    +  promoter       RSV promoter: Rous sarcoma virus enhancer/promoter
   3775..3955    +  LTR            5' LTR (truncated): truncated 5' long terminal repeat (LTR) from HIV-1
   4002..4127    +  misc_feature   HIV-1 Ψ: packaging signal of human immunodeficiency virus type 1
   4111..4474    +  CDS            HIV-1 gag (fragment): gag protein from human immunodeficiency virus 1; gag
   4620..4853    +  misc_feature   RRE: The Rev response element (RRE) of HIV-1 allows for Rev-dependent mRNA export from the nucleus to the cytoplasm.
   5230..5256    +  CDS            Rev (fragment): human immunodeficiency virus 1 (HIV-1) Rev protein; rev; enhances nuclear export of unspliced and incompletely spliced viral mRNAs
   5260..5462    +  promoter       U6 promoter (fragment): RNA polymerase III promoter for human U6 snRNA
   5462..5481    -  protein_bind   lac operator (symmetric): The lac repressor binds to the lac operator to inhibit transcription in E. coli. This inhibition can be relieved by adding lactose or isopropyl-β-D-thiogalactopyranoside (IPTG). The symmetric lac operator was optimized for tight binding of lac repressor. lac repressor encoded by lacI
   5480..5501    +  promoter       U6 promoter (fragment): RNA polymerase III promoter for human U6 snRNA
   5526..5601    +  misc_RNA       gRNA scaffold: guide RNA scaffold for the Streptococcus pyogenes CRISPR/Cas9 system
   5654..5771    +  misc_feature   cPPT/CTS: central polypurine tract and central termination sequence of HIV-1
   5830..6330    +  promoter       hPGK promoter: human phosphoglycerate kinase 1 promoter
   6344..7063    +  CDS            EGFP: the original enhanced GFP (Yang et al., 1996) mammalian codon-optimized
   7070..7658    +  misc_feature   WPRE: woodchuck hepatitis virus posttranscriptional regulatory element
>Addgene plasmid #113591 | pXPR_053 | depositor full sequence | sequence record 214336 | pXPR_053 sequence 7664 bps
TTTAAGACCAATGACTTACAAGGCAGCTGTAGATCTTAGCCACTTTTTAAAAGAAAAGGGGGGACTGGAA
GGGCTAATTCACTCCCAACGAAGACAAGATCTGCTTTTTGCTTGTACTGGGTCTCTCTGGTTAGACCAGA
TCTGAGCCTGGGAGCTCTCTGGCTAACTAGGGAACCCACTGCTTAAGCCTCAATAAAGCTTGCCTTGAGT
GCTTCAAGTAGTGTGTGCCCGTCTGTTGTGTGACTCTGGTAACTAGAGATCCCTCAGACCCTTTTAGTCA
GTGTGGAAAATCTCTAGCAGTAGTAGTTCATGTCATCTTATTATTCAGTATTTATAACTTGCAAAGAAAT
GAATATCAGAGAGTGAGAGGAACTTGTTTATTGCAGCTTATAATGGTTACAAATAAAGCAATAGCATCAC
AAATTTCACAAATAAAGCATTTTTTTCACTGCATTCTAGTTGTGGTTTGTCCAAACTCATCAATGTATCT
TATCATGTCTGGCTCTAGCTATCCCGCCCCTAACTCCGCCCATCCCGCCCCTAACTCCGCCCAGTTCCGC
CCATTCTCCGCCCCATGGCTGACTAATTTTTTTTATTTATGCAGAGGCCGAGGCCGCCTCGGCCTCTGAG
CTATTCCAGAAGTAGTGAGGAGGCTTTTTTGGAGGCCTAGGGACGTACCCAATTCGCCCTATAGTGAGTC
GTATTACGCGCGCTCACTGGCCGTCGTTTTACAACGTCGTGACTGGGAAAACCCTGGCGTTACCCAACTT
AATCGCCTTGCAGCACATCCCCCTTTCGCCAGCTGGCGTAATAGCGAAGAGGCCCGCACCGATCGCCCTT
CCCAACAGTTGCGCAGCCTGAATGGCGAATGGG
[124 nt withheld, positions 874-997]
C
[91 nt withheld, positions 999-1089]
A
[49 nt withheld, positions 1091-1139]
CCTTTGACGTTGGAGTCCACGTTCTTT
[37 nt withheld, positions 1167-1203]
ACCCTATCTCGGTCTATTCTTTTGATTTATAAGGGATTTTGCCGATTTCGGCCTATTGGTTAAAAAATGA
GCTGATTTAACAAAAATTTAACGCGAATTTTAACAAAATATTAACGCTTACAATTTAGGTGGCACTTTTC
GGGGAAATGTGCGCGGAACCCCTATTTGTTTATTTTTCTAAATACATTCAAATATGTATCCGCTCATGAG
ACAATAACCCTGATAAATGCTTCAATAATATTGAAAAAGGAAGAGTATGAGTATTCAACATTTCCGTGTC
GCCCTTATTCCCTTTTTTGCGGCATTTTGCCTTCCTGTTTTTGCTCACCCAGAAACGCTGGTGAAAGTAA
AAGATGCTGAAGATCAGTTGGGTGCACGAGTGGGTTACATCGAACTGGATCTCAACAGCGGTAAGATCCT
TGAGAGTTTTCGCCCCGAAGAACGTTTTCCAATGATGAGCACTTTTAAAGTTCTGCTATGTGGCGCGGTA
TTATCCCGTATTGACGCCGGGCAAGAGCAACTCGGTCGCCGCATACACTATTCTCAGAATGACTTGGTTG
AGTACTCACCAGTCACAGAAAAGCATCTTACGGATGGCATGACAGTAAGAGAATTATGCAGTGCTGCCAT
AACCATGAGTGATAACACTGCGGCCAACTTACTTCTGACAACGATCGGAGGACCGAAGGAGCTAACCGCT
TTTTTGCACAACATGGGGGATCATGTAACTCGCCTTGATCGTTGGGAACCGGAGCTGAATGAAGCCATAC
CAAACGACGAGCGTGACACCACGATGCCTGTAGCAATGGCAACAACGTTGCGCAAACTATTAACTGGCGA
ACTACTTACTCTAGCTTCCCGGCAACAATTAATAGACTGGATGGAGGCGGATAAAGTTGCAGGACCACTT
CTGCGCTCGGCCCTTCCGGCTGGCTGGTTTATTGCTGATAAATCTGGAGCCGGTGAGCGTGGGTCTCGCG
GTATCATTGCAGCACTGGGGCCAGATGGTAAGCCCTCCCGTATCGTAGTTATCTACACGACGGGGAGTCA
GGCAACTATGGATGAACGAAATAGACAGATCGCTGAGATAGGTGCCTCACTGATTAAGCATTGGTAACTG
TCAGACCAAGTTTACTCATATATACTTTAGATTGATTTAAAACTTCATTTTTAATTTAAAAGGATCTAGG
TGAAGATCCTTTTTGATAATCTCATGACCAAAATCCCTTAACGTGAGTTTTCGTTCCACTGAGCGTCAGA
CCCCGTAGAAAAGATCAAAGGATCTTCTTGAGATCCTTTTTTTCTGCGCGTAATCTGCTGCTTGCAAACA
AAAAAACCACCGCTACCAGCGGTGGTTTGTTTGCCGGATCAAGAGCTACCAACTCTTTTTCCGAAGGTAA
CTGGCTTCAGCAGAGCGCAGATACCAAATACTGTTCTTCTAGTGTAGCCGTAGTTAGGCCACCACTTCAA
GAACTCTGTAGCACCGCCTACATACCTCGCTCTGCTAATCCTGTTACCAGTGGCTGCTGCCAGTGGCGAT
AAGTCGTGTCTTACCGGGTTGGACTCAAGACGATAGTTACCGGATAAGGCGCAGCGGTCGGGCTGAACGG
GGGGTTCGTGCACACAGCCCAGCTTGGAGCGAACGACCTACACCGAACTGAGATACCTACAGCGTGAGCT
ATGAGAAAGCGCCACGCTTCCCGAAGGGAGAAAGGCGGACAGGTATCCGGTAAGCGGCAGGGTCGGAACA
GGAGAGCGCACGAGGGAGCTTCCAGGGGGAAACGCCTGGTATCTTTATAGTCCTGTCGGGTTTCGCCACC
TCTGACTTGAGCGTCGATTTTTGTGATGCTCGTCAGGGGGGCGGAGCCTATGGAAAAACGCCAGCAACGC
GGCCTTTTTACGGTTCCTGGCCTTTTGCTGGCCTTTTGCTCACATGTTCTTTCCTGCGTTATCCCCTGAT
TCTGTGGATAACCGTATTACCGCCTTTGAGTGAGCTGATACCGCTCGCCGCAGCCGAACGACCGAGCGCA
GCGAGTCAGTGAGCGAGGAAGCGGAAGAGCGCCCAATACGCAAACCGCCTCTCCCCGCGCGTTGGCCGAT
TCATTAATGCAGCTGGCACGACAGGTTTCCCGACTGGAAAGCGGGCAGTGAGCGCAACGCAATTAATGTG
AGTTAGCTCACTCATTAGGCACCCCAGGCTTTACACTTTATGCTTCCGGCTCGTATGTTGTGTGGAATTG
TGAGCGGATAACAATTTCACACAGGAAACAGCTATGACCATGATTACGCCAAGCGCGCAATTAACCCTCA
CTAAAGGGAACAAAAGCTGGAGCTGCAAGCTTAATGTAGTCTTATGCAATACTCTTGTAGTCTTGCAACA
TGGTAACGATGAGTTAGCAACATGCCTTACAAGGAGAGAAAAAGCACCGTGCATGCCGATTGGTGGAAGT
AAGGTGGTACGATCGTGCCTTATTAGGAAGGCAACAGACGGGTCTGACATGGATTGGACGAACCACTGAA
TTGCCGCATTGCAGAGATATTGTATTTAAGTGCCTAGCTCGATACATAAACGGGTCTCTCTGGTTAGACC
AGATCTGAGCCTGGGAGCTCTCTGGCTAACTAGGGAACCCACTGCTTAAGCCTCAATAAAGCTTGCCTTG
AGTGCTTCAAGTAGTGTGTGCCCGTCTGTTGTGTGACTCTGGTAACTAGAGATCCCTCAGACCCTTTTAG
TCAGTGTGGAAAATCTCTAGCAGTGGCGCCCGAACAGGGACTTGAAAGCGAAAGGGAAACCAGAGGAGCT
CTCTCGACGCAGGACTCGGCTTGCTGAAGCGCGCACGGCAAGAGGCGAGGGGCGGCGACTGGTGAGTACG
CCAAAAATTTTGACTAGCGGAGGCTAGAAGGAGAGAGATGGGTGCGAGAGCGTCAGTATTAAGCGGGGGA
GAATTAGATCGCGATGGGAAAAAATTCGGTTAAGGCCAGGGGGAAAGAAAAAATATAAATTAAAACATAT
AGTATGGGCAAGCAGGGAGCTAGAACGATTCGCAGTTAATCCTGGCCTGTTAGAAACATCAGAAGGCTGT
AGACAAATACTGGGACAGCTACAACCATCCCTTCAGACAGGATCAGAAGAACTTAGATCATTATATAATA
CAGTAGCAACCCTCTATTGTGTGCATCAAAGGATAGAGATAAAAGACACCAAGGAAGCTTTAGACAAGAT
AGAGGAAGAGCAAAACAAAAGTAAGACCACCGCACAGCAAGCGGCCGCTGATCTTCAGACCTGGAGGAGG
AGATATGAGGGACAATTGGAGAAGTGAATTATATAAATATAAAGTAGTAAAAATTGAACCATTAGGAGTA
GCACCCACCAAGGCAAAGAGAAGAGTGGTGCAGAGAGAAAAAAGAGCAGTGGGAATAGGAGCTTTGTTCC
TTGGGTTCTTGGGAGCAGCAGGAAGCACTATGGGCGCAGCGTCAATGACGCTGACGGTACAGGCCAGACA
ATTATTGTCTGGTATAGTGCAGCAGCAGAACAATTTGCTGAGGGCTATTGAGGCGCAACAGCATCTGTTG
CAACTCACAGTCTGGGGCATCAAGCAGCTCCAGGCAAGAATCCTGGCTGTGGAAAGATACCTAAAGGATC
AACAGCTCCTGGGGATTTGGGGTTGCTCTGGAAAACTCATTTGCACCACTGCTGTGCCTTGGAATGCTAG
TTGGAGTAATAAATCTCTGGAACAGATTTGGAATCACACGACCTGGATGGAGTGGGACAGAGAAATTAAC
AATTACACAAGCTTAATACACTCCTTAATTGAAGAATCGCAAAACCAGCAAGAAAAGAATGAACAAGAAT
TATTGGAATTAGATAAATGGGCAAGTTTGTGGAATTGGTTTAACATAACAAATTGGCTGTGGTATATAAA
ATTATTCATAATGATAGTAGGAGGCTTGGTAGGTTTAAGAATAGTTTTTGCTGTACTTTCTATAGTGAAT
AGAGTTAGGCAGGGATATTCACCATTATCGTTTCAGACCCACCTCCCAACCCCGAGGGGACCCAGAGAGG
GCCTATTTCCCATGATTCCTTCATATTTGCATATACGATACAAGGCTGTTAGAGAGATAATTAGAATTAA
TTTGACTGTAAACACAAAGATATTAGTACAAAATACGTGACGTAGAAAGTAATAATTTCTTGGGTAGTTT
GCAGTTTTAAAATTATGTTTTAAAATGGACTATCATATGCTTACCGTAACTTGAAAGTAATTGTGAGCGC
TCACAATTATATATCTTGTGGAAAGGACGAAACACCGGAGACGGACGTCTCTGTTTTAGAGCTAGAAATA
GCAAGTTAAAATAAGGCTAGTCCGTTATCAACTTGAAAAAGTGGCACCGAGTCGGTGCTTTTTTATGCGG
AATTCTCGACCTCGAGACAAATGGCAGTATTCATCCACAATTTTAAAAGAAAAGGGGGGATTGGGGGGTA
CAGTGCAGGGGAAAGAATAGTAGACATAATAGCAACAGACATACAAACTAAAGAATTACAAAAACAAATT
ACAAAAATTCAAAATTTTCGGGTTTATTACAGGGACAGCAGAGATCCACTTTGGCCGCGGCTCGAGGGGG
CCCGGGTTGCGCCTTTTCCAAGGCAGCCCTGGGTTTGCGCAGGGACGCGGCTGCTCTGGGCGTGGTTCCG
GGAAACGCAGCGGCGCCGACCCTGGGTCTCGCACATTCTTCACGTCCGTTCGCAGCGTCACCCGGATCTT
CGCCGCTACCCTTGTGGGCCCCCCGGCGACGCTTCCTGCTCCGCCCCTAAGTCGGGAAGGTTCCTTGCGG
TTCGCGGCGTGCCGGACGTGACAAACGGAAGCCGCACATCTCACTAGTACCCTCGCAGACGGACAGCGCC
AGGGAGCAATGGCAGCGCGCCGACCGCGATGGGCTGTGGCCAATAGCGGCTGCTCAGCAGGGCGCGCCGA
GAGCAGCGGCCGGGAAGGGGCGGTGCGGGAGGCGGGGTGTGGGGCGGTAGTGTGGGCCCTGTTCCTGCCC
GCGCGGTGTTCCGCATTCTGCAAGCCTCCGGAGCGCACGTCGGCAGTCGGCTCCCTCGTTGACCGAATCA
CCGACCTCTCTCCCCAGGGGATCCGCCACCATGGTGAGCAAGGGCGAGGAGCTGTTCACCGGGGTGGTGC
CCATCCTGGTCGAGCTGGACGGCGACGTAAACGGCCACAAGTTCAGCGTGTCCGGCGAGGGCGAGGGCGA
TGCCACCTACGGCAAGCTGACCCTGAAGTTCATCTGCACCACCGGCAAGCTGCCCGTGCCCTGGCCCACC
CTCGTGACCACCTTCAGCTACGGCGTGCAGTGCTTCAGCCGCTACCCCGACCACATGAAGCAGCACGACT
TCTTCAAGTCCGCCATGCCCGAAGGCTACGTCCAGGAGCGCACCATCAGCTTCAAGGACGACGGCAACTA
CAAGACCCGCGCCGAGGTGAAGTTCGAGGGCGACACCCTGGTGAACCGCATCGAGCTGAAGGGCATCGAC
TTCAAGGAGGACGGCAACATCCTGGGGCACAAGCTGGAGTACAACTACAACAGCCACAACGTCTATATCA
CGGCCGACAAGCAGAAGAACGGCATCAAGGCGAACTTCAAGATCCGCCACAACATCGAGGACGGCAGCGT
GCAGCTCGCCGACCACTACCAGCAGAACACCCCCATCGGCGACGGCCCCGTGCTGCTGCCCGACAACCAC
TACCTGTTCATCCAGTCCGCCCTGAGCAAAGACCCCAACGAGAAGCGCGATCACATGGTCCTGCTGGAGT
TCGTGACCGCCGCCGGGATCACTCACGGCATGGACGAGCTGTACAAGTAACGTACGAATCAACCTCTGGA
TTACAAAATTTGTGAAAGATTGACTGGTATTCTTAACTATGTTGCTCCTTTTACGCTATGTGGATACGCT
GCTTTAATGCCTTTGTATCATGCTATTGCTTCCCGTATGGCTTTCATTTTCTCCTCCTTGTATAAATCCT
GGTTGCTGTCTCTTTATGAGGAGTTGTGGCCCGTTGTCAGGCAACGTGGCGTGGTGTGCACTGTGTTTGC
TGACGCAACCCCCACTGGTTGGGGCATTGCCACCACCTGTCAGCTCCTTTCCGGGACTTTCGCTTTCCCC
CTCCCTATTGCCACGGCGGAACTCATCGCCGCCTGCCTTGCCCGCTGCTGGACAGGGGCTCGGCTGTTGG
GCACTGACAATTCCGTGGTGTTGTCGGGGAAATCATCGTCCTTTCCTTGGCTGCTCGCCTGTGTTGCCAC
CTGGATTCTGCGCGGGACGTCCTTCTGCTACGTCCCTTCGGCCCTCAATCCAGCGGACCTTCCTTCCCGC
GGCCTGCTGCCGGCTCTGCGGCCTCTTCCGCGTCTTCGCCTTCGCCCTCAGACGAGTCGGATCTCCCTTT
GGGCCGCCTCCCCGCGTCGAC
