Features (pLannotate 1.2.2; 29 found; start..end, strand, type, name):
      1..20      +  protein_bind   lac operator (symmetric): The lac repressor binds to the lac operator to inhibit transcription in E. coli. This inhibition can be relieved by adding lactose or isopropyl-β-D-thiogalactopyranoside (IPTG). The symmetric lac operator was optimized for tight binding of lac repressor. lac repressor encoded by lacI
     19..40      +  promoter       U6 promoter (fragment): RNA polymerase III promoter for human U6 snRNA
     65..140     +  misc_RNA       gRNA scaffold: guide RNA scaffold for the Streptococcus pyogenes CRISPR/Cas9 system
    193..310     +  misc_feature   cPPT/CTS: central polypurine tract and central termination sequence of HIV-1
    369..869     +  promoter       hPGK promoter: human phosphoglycerate kinase 1 promoter
    883..1602    +  CDS            EGFP: the original enhanced GFP (Yang et al., 1996) mammalian codon-optimized
   1609..2197    +  misc_feature   WPRE: woodchuck hepatitis virus posttranscriptional regulatory element
   2248..2267    +  misc_feature   cPPT/CTS (fragment): central polypurine tract and central termination sequence of HIV-1
   2269..2502    +  LTR            3' LTR (ΔU3): self-inactivating 3' long terminal repeat (LTR) from HIV-1
   2580..2701    +  polyA_signal   SV40 poly(A) signal: SV40 polyadenylation signal
   2741..2876    +  rep_origin     SV40 ori: SV40 origin of replication
   2897..2915    -  promoter       T7 promoter: promoter for bacteriophage T7 RNA polymerase
   2923..3078    +  CDS            lacZα (fragment): LacZα fragment of β-galactosidase; lacZ fragment
   3083..3511    +  rep_origin     f1 ori (sequence partly withheld): f1 bacteriophage origin of replication; arrow indicates direction of (+) strand synthesis
   3564..3668    +  promoter       AmpR promoter: bla
   3669..4529    +  CDS            AmpR: β-lactamase; bla; confers resistance to ampicillin, carbenicillin, and related antibiotics
   4700..5288    +  rep_origin     ori: high-copy-number ColE1/pMB1/pBR322/pUC origin of replication
   5471..5563    +  CDS            lacI (fragment): lac repressor; lacI; The lac repressor binds to the lac operator to inhibit transcription in E. coli. This inhibition can be relieved by adding lactose or isopropyl-β-D-thiogalactopyranoside (IPTG).
   5576..5597    +  protein_bind   CAP binding site: CAP binding activates transcription in the presence of cAMP. E. coli catabolite activator protein
   5612..5642    +  promoter       lac promoter: promoter for the E. coli lac operon
   5650..5666    +  protein_bind   lac operator: The lac repressor binds to the lac operator to inhibit transcription in E. coli. This inhibition can be relieved by adding lactose or isopropyl-β-D-thiogalactopyranoside (IPTG). lac repressor encoded by lacI
   5711..5729    +  promoter       T3 promoter: promoter for bacteriophage T3 RNA polymerase
   5757..5983    +  promoter       RSV promoter: Rous sarcoma virus enhancer/promoter
   5984..6164    +  LTR            5' LTR (truncated): truncated 5' long terminal repeat (LTR) from HIV-1
   6211..6336    +  misc_feature   HIV-1 Ψ: packaging signal of human immunodeficiency virus type 1
   6320..6683    +  CDS            HIV-1 gag (fragment): gag protein from human immunodeficiency virus 1; gag
   6829..7062    +  misc_feature   RRE: The Rev response element (RRE) of HIV-1 allows for Rev-dependent mRNA export from the nucleus to the cytoplasm.
   7439..7465    +  CDS            Rev (fragment): human immunodeficiency virus 1 (HIV-1) Rev protein; rev; enhances nuclear export of unspliced and incompletely spliced viral mRNAs
   7469..1       +  promoter       U6 promoter (fragment) (across the origin): RNA polymerase III promoter for human U6 snRNA
>Addgene plasmid #113591 | pXPR_053 | addgene full sequence | sequence record 217997 | Addgene NGS Result
AATTGTGAGCGCTCACAATTATATATCTTGTGGAAAGGACGAAACACCGGAGACGGACGTCTCTGTTTTA
GAGCTAGAAATAGCAAGTTAAAATAAGGCTAGTCCGTTATCAACTTGAAAAAGTGGCACCGAGTCGGTGC
TTTTTTATGCGGAATTCTCGACCTCGAGACAAATGGCAGTATTCATCCACAATTTTAAAAGAAAAGGGGG
GATTGGGGGGTACAGTGCAGGGGAAAGAATAGTAGACATAATAGCAACAGACATACAAACTAAAGAATTA
CAAAAACAAATTACAAAAATTCAAAATTTTCGGGTTTATTACAGGGACAGCAGAGATCCACTTTGGCCGC
GGCTCGAGGGGGCCCGGGTTGCGCCTTTTCCAAGGCAGCCCTGGGTTTGCGCAGGGACGCGGCTGCTCTG
GGCGTGGTTCCGGGAAACGCAGCGGCGCCGACCCTGGGTCTCGCACATTCTTCACGTCCGTTCGCAGCGT
CACCCGGATCTTCGCCGCTACCCTTGTGGGCCCCCCGGCGACGCTTCCTGCTCCGCCCCTAAGTCGGGAA
GGTTCCTTGCGGTTCGCGGCGTGCCGGACGTGACAAACGGAAGCCGCACATCTCACTAGTACCCTCGCAG
ACGGACAGCGCCAGGGAGCAATGGCAGCGCGCCGACCGCGATGGGCTGTGGCCAATAGCGGCTGCTCAGC
AGGGCGCGCCGAGAGCAGCGGCCGGGAAGGGGCGGTGCGGGAGGCGGGGTGTGGGGCGGTAGTGTGGGCC
CTGTTCCTGCCCGCGCGGTGTTCCGCATTCTGCAAGCCTCCGGAGCGCACGTCGGCAGTCGGCTCCCTCG
TTGACCGAATCACCGACCTCTCTCCCCAGGGGATCCGCCACCATGGTGAGCAAGGGCGAGGAGCTGTTCA
CCGGGGTGGTGCCCATCCTGGTCGAGCTGGACGGCGACGTAAACGGCCACAAGTTCAGCGTGTCCGGCGA
GGGCGAGGGCGATGCCACCTACGGCAAGCTGACCCTGAAGTTCATCTGCACCACCGGCAAGCTGCCCGTG
CCCTGGCCCACCCTCGTGACCACCTTCAGCTACGGCGTGCAGTGCTTCAGCCGCTACCCCGACCACATGA
AGCAGCACGACTTCTTCAAGTCCGCCATGCCCGAAGGCTACGTCCAGGAGCGCACCATCAGCTTCAAGGA
CGACGGCAACTACAAGACCCGCGCCGAGGTGAAGTTCGAGGGCGACACCCTGGTGAACCGCATCGAGCTG
AAGGGCATCGACTTCAAGGAGGACGGCAACATCCTGGGGCACAAGCTGGAGTACAACTACAACAGCCACA
ACGTCTATATCACGGCCGACAAGCAGAAGAACGGCATCAAGGCGAACTTCAAGATCCGCCACAACATCGA
GGACGGCAGCGTGCAGCTCGCCGACCACTACCAGCAGAACACCCCCATCGGCGACGGCCCCGTGCTGCTG
CCCGACAACCACTACCTGTTCATCCAGTCCGCCCTGAGCAAAGACCCCAACGAGAAGCGCGATCACATGG
TCCTGCTGGAGTTCGTGACCGCCGCCGGGATCACTCACGGCATGGACGAGCTGTACAAGTAACGTACGAA
TCAACCTCTGGATTACAAAATTTGTGAAAGATTGACTGGTATTCTTAACTATGTTGCTCCTTTTACGCTA
TGTGGATACGCTGCTTTAATGCCTTTGTATCATGCTATTGCTTCCCGTATGGCTTTCATTTTCTCCTCCT
TGTATAAATCCTGGTTGCTGTCTCTTTATGAGGAGTTGTGGCCCGTTGTCAGGCAACGTGGCGTGGTGTG
CACTGTGTTTGCTGACGCAACCCCCACTGGTTGGGGCATTGCCACCACCTGTCAGCTCCTTTCCGGGACT
TTCGCTTTCCCCCTCCCTATTGCCACGGCGGAACTCATCGCCGCCTGCCTTGCCCGCTGCTGGACAGGGG
CTCGGCTGTTGGGCACTGACAATTCCGTGGTGTTGTCGGGGAAATCATCGTCCTTTCCTTGGCTGCTCGC
CTGTGTTGCCACCTGGATTCTGCGCGGGACGTCCTTCTGCTACGTCCCTTCGGCCCTCAATCCAGCGGAC
CTTCCTTCCCGCGGCCTGCTGCCGGCTCTGCGGCCTCTTCCGCGTCTTTGCCTTCGCCCTCAGACGAGTC
GGATCTCCCTTTGGGCCGCCTCCCCGCGTCGACTTTAAGACCAATGACTTACAAGGCAGCTGTAGATCTT
AGCCACTTTTTAAAAGAAAAGGGGGGACTGGAAGGGCTAATTCACTCCCAACGAAGACAAGATCTGCTTT
TTGCTTGTACTGGGTCTCTCTGGTTAGACCAGATCTGAGCCTGGGAGCTCTCTGGCTAACTAGGGAACCC
ACTGCTTAAGCCTCAATAAAGCTTGCCTTGAGTGCTTCAAGTAGTGTGTGCCCGTCTGTTGTGTGACTCT
GGTAACTAGAGATCCCTCAGACCCTTTTAGTCAGTGTGGAAAATCTCTAGCAGTACGTATAGTAGTTCAT
GTCATCTTATTATTCAGTATTTATAACTTGCAAAGAAATGAATATCAGAGAGTGAGAGGAACTTGTTTAT
TGCAGCTTATAATGGTTACAAATAAAGCAATAGCATCACAAATTTCACAAATAAAGCATTTTTTTCACTG
CATTCTAGTTGTGGTTTGTCCAAACTCATCAATGTATCTTATCATGTCTGGCTCTAGCTATCCCGCCCCT
AACTCCGCCCATCCCGCCCCTAACTCCGCCCAGTTCCGCCCATTCTCCGCCCCATGGCTGACTAATTTTT
TTTATTTATGCAGAGGCCGAGGCCGCCTCGGCCTCTGAGCTATTCCAGAAGTAGTGAGGAGGCTTTTTTG
GAGGCCTAGGGACGTACCCAATTCGCCCTATAGTGAGTCGTATTACGCGCGCTCACTGGCCGTCGTTTTA
CAACGTCGTGACTGGGAAAACCCTGGCGTTACCCAACTTAATCGCCTTGCAGCACATCCCCCTTTCGCCA
GCTGGCGTAATAGCGAAGAGGCCCGCACCGATCGCCCTTCCCAACAGTTGCGCAGCCTGAATGGCGAATG
GG
[124 nt withheld, positions 3083-3206]
C
[91 nt withheld, positions 3208-3298]
A
[49 nt withheld, positions 3300-3348]
CCTTTGACGTTGGAGTCCACGTTCTTT
[37 nt withheld, positions 3376-3412]
ACCCTATCTCGGTCTATTCTTTTGATTTATAAGGGATTTTGCCGATTTCGGCCTATTGGTTAAAAAATGA
GCTGATTTAACAAAAATTTAACGCGAATTTTAACAAAATATTAACGCTTACAATTTAGGTGGCACTTTTC
GGGGAAATGTGCGCGGAACCCCTATTTGTTTATTTTTCTAAATACATTCAAATATGTATCCGCTCATGAG
ACAATAACCCTGATAAATGCTTCAATAATATTGAAAAAGGAAGAGTATGAGTATTCAACATTTCCGTGTC
GCCCTTATTCCCTTTTTTGCGGCATTTTGCCTTCCTGTTTTTGCTCACCCAGAAACGCTGGTGAAAGTAA
AAGATGCTGAAGATCAGTTGGGTGCACGAGTGGGTTACATCGAACTGGATCTCAACAGCGGTAAGATCCT
TGAGAGTTTTCGCCCCGAAGAACGTTTTCCAATGATGAGCACTTTTAAAGTTCTGCTATGTGGCGCGGTA
TTATCCCGTATTGACGCCGGGCAAGAGCAACTCGGTCGCCGCATACACTATTCTCAGAATGACTTGGTTG
AGTACTCACCAGTCACAGAAAAGCATCTTACGGATGGCATGACAGTAAGAGAATTATGCAGTGCTGCCAT
AACCATGAGTGATAACACTGCGGCCAACTTACTTCTGACAACGATCGGAGGACCGAAGGAGCTAACCGCT
TTTTTGCACAACATGGGGGATCATGTAACTCGCCTTGATCGTTGGGAACCGGAGCTGAATGAAGCCATAC
CAAACGACGAGCGTGACACCACGATGCCTGTAGCAATGGCAACAACGTTGCGCAAACTATTAACTGGCGA
ACTACTTACTCTAGCTTCCCGGCAACAATTAATAGACTGGATGGAGGCGGATAAAGTTGCAGGACCACTT
CTGCGCTCGGCCCTTCCGGCTGGCTGGTTTATTGCTGATAAATCTGGAGCCGGTGAGCGTGGGTCTCGCG
GTATCATTGCAGCACTGGGGCCAGATGGTAAGCCCTCCCGTATCGTAGTTATCTACACGACGGGGAGTCA
GGCAACTATGGATGAACGAAATAGACAGATCGCTGAGATAGGTGCCTCACTGATTAAGCATTGGTAACTG
TCAGACCAAGTTTACTCATATATACTTTAGATTGATTTAAAACTTCATTTTTAATTTAAAAGGATCTAGG
TGAAGATCCTTTTTGATAATCTCATGACCAAAATCCCTTAACGTGAGTTTTCGTTCCACTGAGCGTCAGA
CCCCGTAGAAAAGATCAAAGGATCTTCTTGAGATCCTTTTTTTCTGCGCGTAATCTGCTGCTTGCAAACA
AAAAAACCACCGCTACCAGCGGTGGTTTGTTTGCCGGATCAAGAGCTACCAACTCTTTTTCCGAAGGTAA
CTGGCTTCAGCAGAGCGCAGATACCAAATACTGTTCTTCTAGTGTAGCCGTAGTTAGGCCACCACTTCAA
GAACTCTGTAGCACCGCCTACATACCTCGCTCTGCTAATCCTGTTACCAGTGGCTGCTGCCAGTGGCGAT
AAGTCGTGTCTTACCGGGTTGGACTCAAGACGATAGTTACCGGATAAGGCGCAGCGGTCGGGCTGAACGG
GGGGTTCGTGCACACAGCCCAGCTTGGAGCGAACGACCTACACCGAACTGAGATACCTACAGCGTGAGCT
ATGAGAAAGCGCCACGCTTCCCGAAGGGAGAAAGGCGGACAGGTATCCGGTAAGCGGCAGGGTCGGAACA
GGAGAGCGCACGAGGGAGCTTCCAGGGGGAAACGCCTGGTATCTTTATAGTCCTGTCGGGTTTCGCCACC
TCTGACTTGAGCGTCGATTTTTGTGATGCTCGTCAGGGGGGCGGAGCCTATGGAAAAACGCCAGCAACGC
GGCCTTTTTACGGTTCCTGGCCTTTTGCTGGCCTTTTGCTCACATGTTCTTTCCTGCGTTATCCCCTGAT
TCTGTGGATAACCGTATTACCGCCTTTGAGTGAGCTGATACCGCTCGCCGCAGCCGAACGACCGAGCGCA
GCGAGTCAGTGAGCGAGGAAGCGGAAGAGCGCCCAATACGCAAACCGCCTCTCCCCGCGCGTTGGCCGAT
TCATTAATGCAGCTGGCACGACAGGTTTCCCGACTGGAAAGCGGGCAGTGAGCGCAACGCAATTAATGTG
AGTTAGCTCACTCATTAGGCACCCCAGGCTTTACACTTTATGCTTCCGGCTCGTATGTTGTGTGGAATTG
TGAGCGGATAACAATTTCACACAGGAAACAGCTATGACCATGATTACGCCAAGCGCGCAATTAACCCTCA
CTAAAGGGAACAAAAGCTGGAGCTGCAAGCTTAATGTAGTCTTATGCAATACTCTTGTAGTCTTGCAACA
TGGTAACGATGAGTTAGCAACATGCCTTACAAGGAGAGAAAAAGCACCGTGCATGCCGATTGGTGGAAGT
AAGGTGGTACGATCGTGCCTTATTAGGAAGGCAACAGACGGGTCTGACATGGATTGGACGAACCACTGAA
TTGCCGCATTGCAGAGATATTGTATTTAAGTGCCTAGCTCGATACATAAACGGGTCTCTCTGGTTAGACC
AGATCTGAGCCTGGGAGCTCTCTGGCTAACTAGGGAACCCACTGCTTAAGCCTCAATAAAGCTTGCCTTG
AGTGCTTCAAGTAGTGTGTGCCCGTCTGTTGTGTGACTCTGGTAACTAGAGATCCCTCAGACCCTTTTAG
TCAGTGTGGAAAATCTCTAGCAGTGGCGCCCGAACAGGGACTTGAAAGCGAAAGGGAAACCAGAGGAGCT
CTCTCGACGCAGGACTCGGCTTGCTGAAGCGCGCACGGCAAGAGGCGAGGGGCGGCGACTGGTGAGTACG
CCAAAAATTTTGACTAGCGGAGGCTAGAAGGAGAGAGATGGGTGCGAGAGCGTCAGTATTAAGCGGGGGA
GAATTAGATCGCGATGGGAAAAAATTCGGTTAAGGCCAGGGGGAAAGAAAAAATATAAATTAAAACATAT
AGTATGGGCAAGCAGGGAGCTAGAACGATTCGCAGTTAATCCTGGCCTGTTAGAAACATCAGAAGGCTGT
AGACAAATACTGGGACAGCTACAACCATCCCTTCAGACAGGATCAGAAGAACTTAGATCATTATATAATA
CAGTAGCAACCCTCTATTGTGTGCATCAAAGGATAGAGATAAAAGACACCAAGGAAGCTTTAGACAAGAT
AGAGGAAGAGCAAAACAAAAGTAAGACCACCGCACAGCAAGCGGCCGCTGATCTTCAGACCTGGAGGAGG
AGATATGAGGGACAATTGGAGAAGTGAATTATATAAATATAAAGTAGTAAAAATTGAACCATTAGGAGTA
GCACCCACCAAGGCAAAGAGAAGAGTGGTGCAGAGAGAAAAAAGAGCAGTGGGAATAGGAGCTTTGTTCC
TTGGGTTCTTGGGAGCAGCAGGAAGCACTATGGGCGCAGCGTCAATGACGCTGACGGTACAGGCCAGACA
ATTATTGTCTGGTATAGTGCAGCAGCAGAACAATTTGCTGAGGGCTATTGAGGCGCAACAGCATCTGTTG
CAACTCACAGTCTGGGGCATCAAGCAGCTCCAGGCAAGAATCCTGGCTGTGGAAAGATACCTAAAGGATC
AACAGCTCCTGGGGATTTGGGGTTGCTCTGGAAAACTCATTTGCACCACTGCTGTGCCTTGGAATGCTAG
TTGGAGTAATAAATCTCTGGAACAGATTTGGAATCACACGACCTGGATGGAGTGGGACAGAGAAATTAAC
AATTACACAAGCTTAATACACTCCTTAATTGAAGAATCGCAAAACCAGCAAGAAAAGAATGAACAAGAAT
TATTGGAATTAGATAAATGGGCAAGTTTGTGGAATTGGTTTAACATAACAAATTGGCTGTGGTATATAAA
ATTATTCATAATGATAGTAGGAGGCTTGGTAGGTTTAAGAATAGTTTTTGCTGTACTTTCTATAGTGAAT
AGAGTTAGGCAGGGATATTCACCATTATCGTTTCAGACCCACCTCCCAACCCCGAGGGGACCCAGAGAGG
GCCTATTTCCCATGATTCCTTCATATTTGCATATACGATACAAGGCTGTTAGAGAGATAATTAGAATTAA
TTTGACTGTAAACACAAAGATATTAGTACAAAATACGTGACGTAGAAAGTAATAATTTCTTGGGTAGTTT
GCAGTTTTAAAATTATGTTTTAAAATGGACTATCATATGCTTACCGTAACTTGAAAGT
